Addgene plasmid #36279: pHE-6
Depositing lab: Christian Raetz. Depositing organization: Duke University. Publication: Interchangeable domains in the Kdo transferases of Escherichia coli and Haemophilus influenzae. Chung HS, Raetz CR. Biochemistry. 2010 May 18;49(19):4126-37. 10.1021/bi100343e PubMed 20394418.
Backbone
  Vector backbone: pBAD33.1
Growth in bacteria
  Bacterial resistance: Chloramphenicol, 25 μg/mL
  Growth temperature: 37°C
  Growth strain: XL1 Blue
  Copy number: Unknown
Gene/Insert
  Gene/Insert name: HE-6
Terms and licenses: Academic/Nonprofit Terms; Industry Terms: Not Available to Industry
How to cite: pHE-6 was a gift from Christian Raetz (Addgene plasmid # 36279 ; http://n2t.net/addgene:36279 ; RRID:Addgene_36279)
