[The description below was written by a language model from this plasmid's Addgene catalogue record and pLannotate feature annotations shown in this document.]
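Description:
pHE-6 is a bacterial expression plasmid built on the pBAD33.1 backbone for arabinose-inducible protein production in E. coli. It replicates from the medium-copy p15A origin, which is compatible with ColE1-type plasmids in the same cell, and is selected with chloramphenicol through a cat gene driven by its own promoter. An f1 phage origin is also present. The annotation additionally picks up backbone remnants that are unlikely to be functional: fragments of β-lactamase with its promoter spanning the sequence junction, a partial ColE1-type origin, short pieces of the tetracycline resistance gene and promoter, and an IS1 fragment. The record lists only chloramphenicol as the selection.

The expression cassette consists of araC transcribed divergently from the araBAD promoter, giving arabinose-controlled transcription. This is followed by residual polylinker sequence, the efficient ribosome binding site from phage T7 gene 10, an open reading frame of about 1.3 kb, and the rrnB 5S/T1/T2 terminator region. The catalogue names the insert only as HE-6, while the automated annotation matches the coding region to E. coli WaaA (KdtA), the Kdo transferase that adds two Kdo residues from CMP-Kdo to lipid IV(A) during lipopolysaccharide biosynthesis. The associated publication concerns interchangeable domains in the Kdo transferases of E. coli and Haemophilus influenzae, so the name suggests that HE-6 may be one of a series of chimeras between the two enzymes. However, the record does not state its composition or domain boundaries, nor any tags. The plasmid is evidently intended for controlled expression of this Kdo transferase variant in E. coli to study the enzyme's domain function.
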