Features (pLannotate 1.2.2; 21 found; start..end, strand, type, name):
      1..295     +  CDS            bla(M) (fragment): β-lactamase lacking the signal sequence; bla(M); allows cytosolic expression of β-lactamase
    338..793     +  rep_origin     f1 ori (sequence partly withheld): f1 bacteriophage origin of replication; arrow indicates direction of (+) strand synthesis
    904..1137    +  rep_origin     ori (fragment): high-copy-number ColE1/pMB1/pBR322/pUC origin of replication
   1348..2007    -  CDS            CmR: chloramphenicol acetyltransferase; cat; confers resistance to chloramphenicol
   2008..2110    -  promoter       cat promoter: promoter of the E. coli cat gene encoding chloramphenicol acetyltransferase
   2231..2374    +  mobile_element IS1 (fragment): prokaryotic transposable element IS1
   2493..2548    -  rep_origin     RSF ori (fragment): Plasmids containing the RSF 1030 origin of replication can be propagated in E. coli cells that contain additional plasmids with compatible origins.
   2636..3181    -  rep_origin     p15A ori: Plasmids containing the medium-copy-number p15A origin of replication can be propagated in E. coli cells that contain a second plasmid with the ColE1 origin.
   3214..3334    -  CDS            TcR (fragment): tetracycline efflux protein; tet; confers resistance to tetracycline
   3344..3362    +  promoter       tet promoter (fragment): E. coli promoter for tetracycline efflux protein gene
   3452..4330    -  CDS            araC: L-arabinose regulatory protein; araC
   4357..4641    +  promoter       araBAD promoter: araBAD; promoter of the L-arabinose operon of E. coli; the araC regulatory gene is transcribed in the opposite direction (Guzman et al., 1995)
   4662..4693    +  misc_feature   MCS (fragment): pUC18/19 multiple cloning site
   4695..4727    +  misc_feature   MCS (fragment): pUC18/19 multiple cloning site
   4734..4756    +  RBS            RBS: efficient ribosome binding site from bacteriophage T7 gene 10 (Olins and Rangwala, 1989)
   4764..6038    +  CDS            waaA: KDTA_ECOLI - Also known as kdtA. Experimental evidence at protein level: Swiss-Prot protein existence level 1. Involved in lipopolysaccharide (LPS) biosynthesis. Catalyzes the transfer of two 3-deoxy-D-manno-octulosonate (Kdo) residues from CMP-Kdo to lipid IV(A), the tetraacyldisaccharide-1,4'-bisphosphate precursor of lipid A. From Escherichia coli (strain K12).
   6131..6246    +  ncRNA          5S rRNA: Accession: RF00001 - 5S ribosomal RNA
   6250..6336    +  terminator     rrnB T1 terminator: Escherichia coli rrnB; transcription terminator T1 from the E. coli rrnB gene
   6428..6455    +  terminator     rrnB T2 terminator: transcription terminator T2 from the E. coli rrnB gene
   6474..6565    +  promoter       AmpR promoter: bla
   6566..6685    +  CDS            AmpR (fragment): β-lactamase; bla; confers resistance to ampicillin, carbenicillin, and related antibiotics
>Addgene plasmid #36279 | pHE-6 | depositor full sequence | sequence record 45421 | pHE-6 sequence 6685 bps
GCAAACTATTAACTGGCGAACTACTTACTCTAGCTTCCCGGCAACAATTAATAGACTGGATGGAGGCGGA
TAAAGTTGCAGGACCACTTCTGCGCTCGGCCCTTCCGGCTGGCTGGTTTATTGCTGATAAATCTGGAGCC
GGTGAGCGTGGGTCTCGCGGTATCATTGCAGCACTGGGGCCAGATGGTAAGCCCTCCCGTATCGTAGTTA
TCTACACGACGGGGAGTCAGGCAACTATGGATGAACGAAATAGACAGATCGCTGAGATAGGTGCCTCACT
GATTAAGCATTGGTAACTGTCAGACCAAGTTTACTCATATATACTTTAGATTGATT
[125 nt withheld, positions 337-461]
C
[141 nt withheld, positions 463-603]
CCTTTGACGTTGGAGTCCACGTTCTTTAATAGTGGACTCTTGTTCCAAACTTGAACAACACTCAACCCTA
TCTCGGGCTATTCTTTTGATTTATAAGGGATTTTGCCGATTTCGGCCTATTGGTTAAAAAATGAGCTGAT
TTAACAAAAATTTAACGCGAATTTTAACAAAATATTAACGTTTACAATTTAAAAGGATCTAGGTGAAGAT
CCTTTTTGATAATCTCATGACCAAAATCCCTTAACGTGAGTTTTCGTTCCACTGAGCGTCAGACCCCGTA
GAAAAGATCAAAGGATCTTCTTGAGATCCTTTTTTTCTGCGCGTAATCTGCTGCTTGCAAACAAAAAAAC
CACCGCTACCAGCGGTGGTTTGTTTGCCGGATCAAGAGCTACCAACTCTTTTTCCGAAGGTAACTGGCTT
CAGCAGAGCGCAGATACCAAATACTGTCCTTCTAGTGTAGCCGTAGTTAGGCCACCACTTCAAGAACTCT
GTAGCACCGCCTACATACCTCGCTCTGCTAATCCTGTTACCAGTCAGGCATTTGAGAAGCACACGGTCAC
ACTGCTTCCGGTAGTCAATAAACCGGTAAACCAGCAATAGACATAAGCGGCTATTTAACGACCCTGCCCT
GAACCGACGACCGGGTCGAATTTGCTTTCGAATTTCTGCCATTCATCCGCTTATTATCACTTATTCAGGC
GTAGCACCAGGCGTTTAAGGGCACCAATAACTGCCTTAAAAAAATTACGCCCCGCCCTGCCACTCATCGC
AGTACTGTTGTAATTCATTAAGCATTCTGCCGACATGGAAGCCATCACAGACGGCATGATGAACCTGAAT
CGCCAGCGGCATCAGCACCTTGTCGCCTTGCGTATAATATTTGCCCATGGTGAAAACGGGGGCGAAGAAG
TTGTCCATATTGGCCACGTTTAAATCAAAACTGGTGAAACTCACCCAGGGATTGGCTGAGACGAAAAACA
TATTCTCAATAAACCCTTTAGGGAAATAGGCCAGGTTTTCACCGTAACACGCCACATCTTGCGAATATAT
GTGTAGAAACTGCCGGAAATCGTCGTGGTATTCACTCCAGAGCGATGAAAACGTTTCAGTTTGCTCATGG
AAAACGGTGTAACAAGGGTGAACACTATCCCATATCACCAGCTCACCGTCTTTCATTGCCATACGGAATT
CCGGATGAGCATTCATCAGGCGGGCAAGAATGTGAATAAAGGCCGGATAAAACTTGTGCTTATTTTTCTT
TACGGTCTTTAAAAAGGCCGTAATATCCAGCTGAACGGTCTGGTTATAGGTACATTGAGCAACTGACTGA
AATGCCTCAAAATGTTCTTTACGATGCCATTGGGATATATCAACGGTGGTATATCCAGTGATTTTTTTCT
CCATTTTAGCTTCCTTAGCTCCTGAAAATCTCGATAACTCAAAAAATACGCCCGGTAGTGATCTTATTTC
ATTATGGTGAAAGTTGGAACCTCTTACGTGCCGATCAACGTCTCATTTTCGCCAAAAGTTGGCCCAGGGC
TTCCCGGTATCAACAGGGACACCAGGATTTATTTATTCTGCGAAGTGATCTTCCGTCACAGGTATTTATT
CGGCGCAAAGTGCGTCGGGTGATGCTGCCAACTTACTGATTTAGTGTATGATGGTGTTTTTGAGGTGCTC
CAGTGGCTTCTGTTTCTATCAGCTGTCCCTCCTGTTCAGCTACTGACGGGGTGGTGCGTAACGGCAAAAG
CACCGCCGGACATCAGCGCTAGCGGAGTGTATACTGGCTTACTATGTTGGCACTGATGAGGGTGTCAGTG
AAGTGCTTCATGTGGCAGGAGAAAAAAGGCTGCACCGGTGCGTCAGCAGAATATGTGATACAGGATATAT
TCCGCTTCCTCGCTCACTGACTCGCTACGCTCGGTCGTTCGACTGCGGCGAGCGGAAATGGCTTACGAAC
GGGGCGGAGATTTCCTGGAAGATGCCAGGAAGATACTTAACAGGGAAGTGAGAGGGCCGCGGCAAAGCCG
TTTTTCCATAGGCTCCGCCCCCCTGACAAGCATCACGAAATCTGACGCTCAAATCAGTGGTGGCGAAACC
CGACAGGACTATAAAGATACCAGGCGTTTCCCCCTGGCGGCTCCCTCGTGCGCTCTCCTGTTCCTGCCTT
TCGGTTTACCGGTGTCATTCCGCTGTTATGGCCGCGTTTGTCTCATTCCACGCCTGACACTCAGTTCCGG
GTAGGCAGTTCGCTCCAAGCTGGACTGTATGCACGAACCCCCCGTTCAGTCCGACCGCTGCGCCTTATCC
GGTAACTATCGTCTTGAGTCCAACCCGGAAAGACATGCAAAAGCACCACTGGCAGCAGCCACTGGTAATT
GATTTAGAGGAGTTAGTCTTGAAGTCATGCGCCGGTTAAGGCTAAACTGAAAGGACAAGTTTTGGTGACT
GCGCTCCTCCAAGCCAGTTACCTCGGTTCAAAGAGTTGGTAGCTCAGAGAACCTTCGAAAAACCGCCCTG
CAAGGCGGTTTTTTCGTTTTCAGAGCAAGAGATTACGCGCAGACCAAAACGATCTCAAGAAGATCATCTT
ATTAATCAGATAAAATATTTGCTCATGAGCCCGAAGTGGCGAGCCCGATCTTCCCCATCGGTGATGTCGG
CGATATAGGCGCCAGCAACCGCACCTGTGGCGCCGGTGATGCCGGCCACGATGCGTCCGGCGTAGAGGAT
CTGCTCATGTTTGACAGCTTATCATCGATGCATAATGTGCCTGTCAAATGGACGAAGCAGGGATTCTGCA
AACCCTATGCTACTCCGTCAAGCCGTCAATTGTCTGATTCGTTACCAATTATGACAACTTGACGGCTACA
TCATTCACTTTTTCTTCACAACCGGCACGGAACTCGCTCGGGCTGGCCCCGGTGCATTTTTTAAATACCC
GCGAGAAATAGAGTTGATCGTCAAAACCAACATTGCGACCGACGGTGGCGATAGGCATCCGGGTGGTGCT
CAAAAGCAGCTTCGCCTGGCTGATACGTTGGTCCTCGCGCCAGCTTAAGACGCTAATCCCTAACTGCTGG
CGGAAAAGATGTGACAGACGCGACGGCGACAAGCAAACATGCTGTGCGACGCTGGCGATATCAAAATTGC
TGTCTGCCAGGTGATCGCTGATGTACTGACAAGCCTCGCGTACCCGATTATCCATCGGTGGATGGAGCGA
CTCGTTAATCGCTTCCATGCGCCGCAGTAACAATTGCTCAAGCAGATTTATCGCCAGCAGCTCCGAATAG
CGCCCTTCCCCTTGCCCGGCGTTAATGATTTGCCCAAACAGGTCGCTGAAATGCGGCTGGTGCGCTTCAT
CCGGGCGAAAGAACCCCGTATTGGCAAATATTGACGGCCAGTTAAGCCATTCATGCCAGTAGGCGCGCGG
ACGAAAGTAAACCCACTGGTGATACCATTCGCGAGCCTCCGGATGACGACCGTAGTGATGAATCTCTCCT
GGCGGGAACAGCAAAATATCACCCGGTCGGCAAACAAATTCTCGTCCCTGATTTTTCACCACCCCCTGAC
CGCGAATGGTGAGATTGAGAATATAACCTTTCATTCCCAGCGGTCGGTCGATAAAAAAATCGAGATAACC
GTTGGCCTCAATCGGCGTTAAACCCGCCACCAGATGGGCATTAAACGAGTATCCCGGCAGCAGGGGATCA
TTTTGCGCTTCAGCCATACTTTTCATACTCCCGCCATTCAGAGAAGAAACCAATTGTCCATATTGCATCA
GACATTGCCGTCACTGCGTCTTTTACTGGCTCTTCTCGCTAACCAAACCGGTAACCCCGCTTATTAAAAG
CATTCTGTAACAAAGCGGGACCAAAGCCATGACAAAAACGCGTAACAAAAGTGTCTATAATCACGGCAGA
AAAGTCCACATTGATTATTTGCACGGCGTCACACTTTGCTATGCCATAGCATTTTTATCCATAAGATTAG
CGGATCCTACCTGACGCTTTTTATCGCAACTCTCTACTGTTTCTCCATACCCGTTTTTTTGGGCTAGCGA
ATTCGAGCTCGGTACCCGGGGATCCGCTAGCGAATTCGAGCTCGGTACCCGGGGATCCTCTAGAAATAAT
TTTGTTTAACTTTAAGAAGGAGATATACATATGTGGCGTTTTTTTTATACCAGCTTGCTTTTAATTTGCC
AGCCGTTGATATTGTGTCGGCTCTGGGTGCGCGGACGTAAGGCTCCGGCCTATCGAAAACGCTGGGGTGA
ACGTTACGGTTTTTACCGCCATCCGCTAAAACCAGGCGGCATTATGCTGCACTCCGTCTCCGTCGGTGAA
ACTCTGGCGGCAATCCCGTTGGTGCGCGCGCTGCGTCATCGTTATCCTGATTTACCGATTACCGTAACAA
CCATGACGCCAACCGGTTCGGAGCGCGTACAATCGGCTTTCGGGAAGGATGTTCAGCACGTTTATCTGCC
GTATGATCTGCCCGATGCACTCAACCGTTTCCTGAATAAAGTCGACCCTAAACTGGTGTTGATTATGGAA
ACCGAACTATGGCCTAACCTGATTGCGGCGCTACATAAACGTAAAATTCCGCTGGTGATCGCTAACGCGC
GACTCTCTGCCCGCTCGGCCGCAGGTTATGCCAAACTGGGTAAATTCGTCCGTCGCTTGCTGCGTCGTAT
TACGCTGATTGCTGCGCAAAATGAAGAAGATGGTGCACGTTTTGTGGCGCTGGGCGCAAAAAATAATCAG
GTGACCGTTACCGGTAGCCTGAAATTCGATATTTCTGTAACGCCGCAGTTGGCTGCTAAAGCCGTGACGC
TGCGCCGCCAGTGGGCACCACACCGCCCGGTATGGATTGCCACCAGCACTCACGAAGGCGAAGAGAGTGT
GGTGATCGCCGCACATCAGGCATTGTTACAGCAATTCCCGAATTTATTGCTCATCCTGGTACCCCGTCAT
CCGGAACGCTTCCCGGATGCGATTAACCTTGTCCGCCAGGCTGGACTAAGCTATATCACACGCTCTTCAG
GGGAAGTCCCCTCCACCAGCACGCAGGTTGTGGTTGGCGATACGATGGGCGAGTTGATGTTACTGTATGG
CATTGCCGATCTCGCCTTTGTTGGCGGTTCACTGGTTGAACGTGGTGGGCATAATCCGCTGGAAGCTGCC
GCACACGCTATTCCGGTATTGATGGGGCCGCATACTTTTAACTTTAAAGACATTTGCGCGCGGCTGGAGC
AGGCAAGCGGGCTGATTACCGTTACCGATGCCACTACGCTTGCAAAAGAGGTTTCCTCTTTACTCACCGA
CGCCGATTACCGTAGTTTCTATGGCCGTCATGCCGTTGAAGTACTGTATCAAAACCAGGGCGCGCTACAG
CGTCTGCTTCAACTGCTGGAACCTTACCTGCCACCGAAAACGCATTGAAAGCTTGGCTGTTTTGGCGGAT
GAGAGAAGATTTTCAGCCTGATACAGATTAAATCAGAACGCAGAAGCGGTCTGATAAAACAGAATTTGCC
TGGCGGCAGTAGCGCGGTGGTCCCACCTGACCCCATGCCGAACTCAGAAGTGAAACGCCGTAGCGCCGAT
GGTAGTGTGGGGTCTCCCCATGCGAGAGTAGGGAACTGCCAGGCATCAAATAAAACGAAAGGCTCAGTCG
AAAGACTGGGCCTTTCGTTTTATCTGTTGTTTGTCGGTGAACGCTCTCCTGAGTAGGACAAATCCGCCGG
GAGCGGATTTGAACGTTGCGAAGCAACGGCCCGGAGGGTGGCGGGCAGGACGCCCGCCATAAACTGCCAG
GCATCAAATTAAGCAGAAGGCCATCCTGACGGATGGCCTTTTTGCGTTTCTACAAACTCTTTTGTTTATT
TTTCTAAATACATTCAAATATGTATCCGCTCATGAGACAATAACCCTGATAAATGCTTCAATAATATTGA
AAAAGGAAGAGTATGAGTATTCAACATTTCCGTGTCGCCCTTATTCCCTTTTTTGCGGCATTTTGCCTTC
CTGTTTTTGCTCACCCAGAAACGCTGGTGAAAGTAAAAGATGCTGAAGATCAGTTGGGTGCA
