>Addgene plasmid #36279 | pHE-6 | addgene partial sequence | sequence record 49954 | ARA_promoter-F 5'-ctgacgctttttatcgcaactctctactg-3'
CTAGCGAATTCGAGCTCGGTACCCGGGGATCCTCTAGAAATAATTTTGTTTAACTTTAAGAAGGAGATAT
ACATATGTGGCGTTTTTTTTATACCAGCTTGCTTTTAATTTGCCAGCCGTTGATATTGTGTCGGCTCTGG
GTGCGCGGACGTAAGGCTCCGGCCTATCGAAAACGCTGGGGTGAACGTTACGGTTTTTACCGCCATCCGC
TAAAACCAGGCGGCATTATGCTGCACTCCGTCTCCGTCGGTGAAACTCTGGCGGCAATCCCGTTGGTGCG
CGCGCTGCGTCATCGTTATCCTGATTTACCGATTACCGTAACAACCATGACGCCAACCGGTTCGGAGCGC
GTACAATCGGCTTTCGGGAAGGATGTTCAGCACGTTTATCTGCCGTATGATCTGCCCGATGCACTCAACC
GTTTCCTGAATAAAGTCGACCCTAAACTGGTGTTGATTATGGAAACCGAACTATGGCCTAACCTGATTGC
GGCGCTACATAAACGTAAAATTCCGCTGGTGATCGCTAACGCGCGACTCTCTGCCCGCTCGGCCGCAGGT
TATGCCAAACTGGGTAAATTCGTCCGTCGCTTGCTGCGTCGTATTACGCTGATTGCTGCGCAAAATGAAG
AAGATGGTGCACGTTTTGTGGCGCTGGGCGCAAAAAATAATCAGGTGACCGTTACCGGTAGCCTGAAATT
CGATATTTCTGTAACGCCGCAGTTGGCTGCTAAAGCCGTGACGCTGCGCCGCCAGTGGGCACCACACCGC
CCGGTATGGATTGCCACCAGCACTCACGAAGGCGAAGAGAGTGTGGTGATCGCCGCACATCAGGCATTGT
TACAGCAATTCCCGAATTTATTGCTCATCCTGGTAC
